Addgene plasmid #53022: pHL 1915
Purpose: AmpR + PLlacO1fims::gfp::Asp terminator + CamR + ColE1 (PLlacO1fimS is a fused PLlacO-1 and fimS promoter)
Depositing lab: Han Lim. Depositing organization: University of California, Berkeley.
Backbone
  Vector backbone: unknown
  Backbone manufacturer: Lim lab
  Vector type: Bacterial Expression, Synthetic Biology
Growth in bacteria
  Bacterial resistance: Chloramphenicol and Ampicillin, 25 & 100 μg/mL
  Growth temperature: 37°C
  Growth strain: DH5alpha
  Copy number: High Copy
Gene/Insert
  Gene/Insert name: GFP
  Species: E.coli
  Promoter: pLlacO-1 and fimS fusion
  Cloning method: Unknown
  Sequencing primers: 5′ unknown; 3′ GFP-R
Terms and licenses: Academic/Nonprofit Terms; Industry Terms: Not Available to Industry
How to cite: pHL 1915 was a gift from Han Lim (Addgene plasmid # 53022 ; http://n2t.net/addgene:53022 ; RRID:Addgene_53022)
