[The description below was written by a language model from this plasmid's Addgene catalogue record.]
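Description:
pHL 1915 is a high-copy bacterial expression plasmid built for synthetic biology work in E. coli. It replicates from a ColE1 origin and carries two selectable markers, an ampicillin resistance gene (AmpR) and a chloramphenicol resistance gene (CamR), so it can be maintained under dual selection. The parental backbone is recorded as unknown and appears to be a laboratory-built vector rather than a commercial one. No feature table or plasmid size is provided, so the order and orientation of the elements can only be inferred from the catalogue summary.

The payload is a GFP reporter driven by a hybrid promoter, PLlacO1fimS, which fuses PLlacO-1 with fimS, followed by a terminator that the record calls the Asp terminator. PLlacO-1 is a synthetic promoter derived from the phage lambda PL promoter with lac operator sites, making it repressible by LacI and inducible with IPTG in strains that supply the repressor. fimS is the invertible DNA element of the E. coli type 1 fimbriae (fim) system, which contains a promoter and is flipped between ON and OFF orientations by the FimB and FimE site-specific recombinases. Combining the two would be expected to place GFP output under both LacI-based transcriptional regulation and fimS-related control, giving a fluorescent readout of promoter activity. However, the record does not describe how the fusion was constructed, whether the fimS portion remains invertible, or the intended experiment. The insert species is listed as E. coli, which fits the fimS promoter element better than GFP itself.
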