>Addgene plasmid #53022 | pHL 1915 | addgene partial sequence | sequence record 83859 | GFP-R 5'-CCATCTAATTCAACAAGAATTGGGACAAC-3'
CCTTTACGCATGCTGCTTTCCTTTCAAAAAACTATTTCTAAATCGACATGGGCAGTCGTTCTGTACACTT
TGTTTTGTAAACGGGGTTTGAGGGCCAATGGAACGAAAACGTACGTTAAGGAGATAATTCGTTGTTTATA
TTTAAATTTAGAGCTCTCAGTTCCCCTTTTAAAATATCCTCTGGCAACGTGAATGTATAATGGCCCAACA
TATTGATATGCCCGTGCATCAGGGGAGATAGCCGAGCGATATCTTCATCTATAATTTCTTCGCCATTACG
GCGCATCCAGCTCAACGCTTCCTCCATATAGAGCGTGTTCCACAGAACCACTGCATTAGTAACCAGGCCC
AGCGCCCCCAGTTGATCTTCCTGCCCTTCACGATAACGCTTTCTGATCTCTCCGCGTTGTCCGTAACAAA
TCGCACGAGCCACAGCGTGGCGGCCTTCTCCTCGATTAAGCTGCGTCAGGATCCGCCGACGATAATCTTC
ATCATCAATATAATTGAGGAGATATAGCGTTTTGTTTACACGCCCTACTTCCATAATTGCCTGTGCCAGT
CCTGATGGGCGCGAGCTTTTCAGTAAAGAGCGAATGAGTTCTGACGCATGAATTGTACCCAACTTCAGCG
AACCAGCGGTTCGCATCATCTCATCCCACTGACTCTCCGCTTTTGACAGATCTGCATATCCTCGGGCCAA
CTTATCCAGTACTCCGTAGTTTGCCGATTTATTCACCCGCCAGAACACCGCCTCACCTGCATCGGCAA
