>Addgene plasmid #53022 | pHL 1915 | addgene partial sequence | sequence record 84036 | GFP-F 5'-GGTCCTTCTTGAGTTTGTAAC-3'
ACGTGCCTTTTTTCTTGTGAGCAGTGAATTCGTGTAGGCTGGAGCTGCTTCGAAGTTCCTATACTTTCTA
GAGAATAGGAACTTCGGAATAGGAACTTCATTTAAATGGCGCGCCTTACGCCCCGCCCTGCCACTCATCG
CAGTACTGTTGTAATTCATTAAGCATTCTGCCGACATGGAAGCCATCACAAACGGCATGATGAACCTGAA
TCGCCAGCGGCATCAGCACCTTGTCGCCTTGCGTATAATATTTGCCCATGGTGAAAACGGGGGCGAAGAA
GTTGTCCATATTGGCCACGTTTAAATCAAAACTGGTGAAACTCACCCAGGGATTGGCTGAGACGAAAAAC
ATATTCTCAATAAACCCTTTAGGGAAATAGGCCAGGTTTTCACCGTAACACGCCACATCTTGCGAATATA
TGTGTAGAAACTGCCGGAAATCGTCGTGGTATTCACTCCAGAGCGATGAAAACGTTTCAGTTTGCTCATG
GAAAACGGTGTAACAAGGGTGAACACTATCCCATATCACCAGCTCACCGTCTTTCATTGCCATACGTAAT
TCCGGATGAGCATTCATCAGGCGGGCAAGAATGTGAATAAAGGCCGGATAAAACTTGTGCTTATTTTTCT
TTACGGTCTTTAAAAAGGCC
