>Addgene plasmid #53022 | pHL 1915 | addgene partial sequence | sequence record 84038 | AspTerm 5'-ACTGCTCACAAGAAAAAAGGCACG-3'
CAAACTCAAGAAGGACCATGTGGTCTCTCTTTTCGTTGGGATCTTTCGAAAGGGCAGATTGTGTGGACAG
GTAATGGTTGTCTGGTAAAAGGACAGGGCCATCGCCAATTGGAGTATTTTGTTGATAATGGTCTGCTAGT
TGAACGCTTCCATCTTCAATGTTGTGTCTAATTTTGAAGTTAACTTTGATTCCATTCTTTTGTTTGTCTG
CCATGATGTATACATTGTGTGAGTTATAGTTGTATTCCAATTTGTGTCCAAGAATGTTTCCATCTTCTTT
AAAATCAATACCTTTTAACTCGATTCTATTAACAAGGGTATCACCTTCAAACTTGACTTCAGCACGTGTC
TTGTAGTTCCCGTCATCTTTGAAAAATATAGTTCTTTCCTGTACATAACCTTCGGGCATGGCACTCTTGA
AAAAGTCATGCTGTTTCATATGATCTG
